Addgene plasmid #66244: CCR7-Tango
Purpose: Expression of G protein-coupled receptors for PRESTO-Tango: parallel receptorome expression and screening via transcriptional output, with transcriptional activation following arrestin translocation
Depositing lab: Bryan Roth. Depositing organization: University of North Carolina at Chapel Hill. Publication: PRESTO-Tango as an open-source resource for interrogation of the druggable human GPCRome. Kroeze WK, Sassano MF, Huang XP, Lansu K, McCorvy JD, Giguere PM, Sciaky N, Roth BL. Nat Struct Mol Biol. 2015 May;22(5):362-9. doi: 10.1038/nsmb.3014. Epub 2015 Apr 20. PubMed 25895059.
Backbone
  Vector backbone: empty Tango
  Backbone size w/o insert (bp): 6632
  Vector type: Mammalian Expression
  Selectable markers: Neomycin (select with G418)
Growth in bacteria
  Bacterial resistance: Ampicillin, 100 μg/mL
  Growth temperature: 37°C
  Growth strain: DH5alpha
  Copy number: High Copy
Gene/Insert
  Gene/Insert name: CCR7
  Species: H. sapiens (human)
  Insert size (bp): 1134
  Entrez Gene: CCR7 (a.k.a. BLR2, CC-CKR-7, CCR-7, CD197, CDw197, CMKBR7, EBI1)
  Promoter: CMV
  Tag / fusion protein: FLAG (N terminal on backbone)
  Cloning method: Restriction Enzyme; 5′ cloning site NotI (not destroyed); 3′ cloning site XhoI (unknown if destroyed)
  Sequencing primers: 5′ CMV-F; 3′ Tet-R
Terms and licenses: Academic/Nonprofit Terms; Industry Terms: Not Available to Industry
Depositor comments: Please note: Most of the PRESTO-Tango vectors do not contain the XhoI cut site downstream of the tTA sequence and instead carry an XbaI site. If you need to perform an XhoI digest we recommend sequencing with a forward primer at the C-terminus of tTA to determine which of the two sites is present. Suggested primer: 5-gagctccacttagacggcgagg-3. Original backbone was pcDNA3.1(+). These plasmids were generated as part of the Illuminating the Druggable Genome (IDG) program sponsored by the NIH Common Fund. The goal of this program is to identify, gather, and distribute information and resources for proteins that currently are not well-studied yet belong to commonly drug-targeted protein families: protein kinases, non-olfactory G-protein coupled receptors (GPCRs), and ion channels. The IDG program is designed to develop fundamental research tools for understudied proteins, elucidate their function, and disseminate the IDG-related resources and data to the greater scientific community.
How to cite: CCR7-Tango was a gift from Bryan Roth (Addgene plasmid # 66244 ; http://n2t.net/addgene:66244 ; RRID:Addgene_66244)
