[The description below was written by a language model from this plasmid's Addgene catalogue record.]
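Description:
CCR7-Tango is a mammalian expression plasmid from the PRESTO-Tango collection, built on the "empty Tango" backbone (about 6.6 kb), which was itself derived from pcDNA3.1(+). It is propagated in E. coli as a high-copy plasmid under ampicillin selection. It also carries a neomycin resistance marker, so transfected mammalian cells can be selected with G418.

The insert is the human chemokine receptor CCR7 (about 1.1 kb), expressed from the CMV promoter. The backbone supplies an N-terminal FLAG tag, which can be used to detect the receptor. The depositor's notes place a tTA (tetracycline transactivator) sequence downstream of the receptor, consistent with the Tango design in which the GPCR is fused at its C-terminus to a releasable transcription factor. The record describes the principle only briefly: receptor activation leads to arrestin translocation, which is converted into transcriptional activation and read out as reporter output. It does not list the other modules of the fusion, such as any protease cleavage site or signal sequence, or the reporter cell components, so these cannot be confirmed here.

The receptor was cloned by restriction enzyme, with NotI at the 5′ end. The 3′ site is nominally XhoI, but the depositor cautions that most vectors in this series carry an XbaI site downstream of tTA instead, so the site actually present should be checked by sequencing.

The construct is intended for parallel, arrestin-recruitment-based screening of ligands across the human GPCR repertoire. It was produced under a programme that develops tools for understudied druggable protein families.
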