>Addgene plasmid #66244 | CCR7-Tango | depositor partial sequence | sequence record 113101 | empty Tango
GACGGATCGGGAGATCTCCCGATCCCCTATGGTGCACTCTCAGTACAATCTGCTCTGATGCCGCATAGTT
AAGCCAGTATCTGCTCCCTGCTTGTGTGTTGGAGGTCGCTGAGTAGTGCGCGAGCAAAATTTAAGCTACA
ACAAGGCAAGGCTTGACCGACAATTGCATGAAGAATCTGCTTAGGGTTAGGCGTTTTGCGCTGCTTCGCG
ATGTACGGGCCAGATATACGCGTTGACATTGATTATTGACTAGTTATTAATAGTAATCAATTACGGGGTC
ATTAGTTCATAGCCCATATATGGAGTTCCGCGTTACATAACTTACGGTAAATGGCCCGCCTGGCTGACCG
CCCAACGACCCCCGCCCATTGACGTCAATAATGACGTATGTTCCCATAGTAACGCCAATAGGGACTTTCC
ATTGACGTCAATGGGTGGAGTATTTACGGTAAACTGCCCACTTGGCAGTACATCAAGTGTATCATATGCC
AAGTACGCCCCCTATTGACGTCAATGACGGTAAATGGCCCGCCTGGCATTATGCCCAGTACATGACCTTA
TGGGACTTTCCTACTTGGCAGTACATCTACGTATTAGTCATCGCTATTACCATGGTGATGCGGTTTTGGC
AGTACATCAATGGGCGTGGATAGCGGTTTGACTCACGGGGATTTCCAAGTCTCCACCCCATTGACGTCAA
TGGGAGTTTGTTTTGGCACCAAAATCAACGGGACTTTCCAAAATGTCGTAACAACTCCGCCCCATTGACG
CAAATGGGCGGTAGGCGTGTACGGTGGGAGGTCTATATAAGCAGAGCTCTCTGGCTAACTAGAGAACCCA
CTGCTTACTGGCTTATCGAAATTAATACGACTCACTATAGGGAGACCCAAGCTGGCTAGCGTTTAAACTT
AAGCTTGGTACCGAGCTCGGATCCACTAGTCCAGTGTGGTGGAATTCTGCAGATATCCAGCACAGTGGCG
GCCGCGCCACCATGAAGACGATCATCGCCCTGAGCTACATCTTCTGCCTGGTATTCGCCGACTACAAGGA
CGATGATGACGCCAGCATCGATACCGGTGGACGCACCCCACCCAGCCTGGGTCCCCAAGATGAGTCCTGC
ACCACCGCCAGCTCCTCCCTGGCCAAGGACACTTCATCGACCGGTGAGAACCTGTACTTCCAGCTAAGAT
TAGATAAAAGTAAAGTGATTAACAGCGCATTAGAGCTGCTTAATGAGGTCGGAATCGAAGGTTTAACAAC
CCGTAAACTCGCCCAGAAGCTAGGTGTAGAGCAGCCTACATTGTATTGGCATGTAAAAAATAAGCGGGCT
TTGCTCGACGCCTTAGCCATTGAGATGTTAGATAGGCACCATACTCACTTTTGCCCTTTAGAAGGGGAAA
GCTGGCAAGATTTTTTACGTAATAACGCTAAAAGTTTTAGATGTGCTTTACTAAGTCATCGCGATGGAGC
AAAAGTACATTTAGGTACACGGCCTACAGAAAAACAGTATGAAACTCTCGAAAATCAATTAGCCTTTTTA
TGCCAACAAGGTTTTTCACTAGAGAATGCATTATATGCACTCAGCGCTGTGGGGCATTTTACTTTAGGTT
GCGTATTGGAAGATCAAGAGCATCAAGTCGCTAAAGAAGAAAGGGAAACACCTACTACTGATAGTATGCC
GCCATTATTACGACAAGCTATCGAATTATTTGATCACCAAGGTGCAGAGCCAGCCTTCTTATTCGGCCTT
GAATTGATCATATGCGGATTAGAAAAACAACTTAAATGTGAAAGTGGGTCCGCGTACAGCCGCGCGCGTA
CGAAAAACAATTACGGGTCTACCATCGAGGGCCTGCTCGATCTCCCGGACGACGACGCCCCCGAAGAGGC
GGGGCTGGCGGCTCCGCGCCTGTCCTTTCTCCCCGCGGGACACACGCGCAGACTGTCGACGGCCCCCCCG
ACCGATGTCAGCCTGGGGGACGAGCTCCACTTAGACGGCGAGGACGTGGCGATGGCGCATGCCGACGCGC
TAGACGATTTCGATCTGGACATGTTGGGGGACGGGGATTCCCCGGGTCCGGGATTTACCCCCCACGACTC
CGCCCCCTACGGCGCTCTGGATATGGCCGACTTCGAGTTTGAGCAGATGTTTACCGATGCCCTTGGAATT
GACGAGTACGGTGGGTAGCTCGAGTCTAGAGGGCCCGTTTAAACCCGCTGATCAGCCTCGACTGTGCCTT
CTAGTTGCCAGCCATCTGTTGTTTGCCCCTCCCCCGTGCCTTCCTTGACCCTGGAAGGTGCCACTCCCAC
TGTCCTTTCCTAATAAAATGAGGAAATTGCATCGCATTGTCTGAGTAGGTGTCATTCTATTCTGGGGGGT
GGGGTGGGGCAGGACAGCAAGGGGGAGGATTGGGAAGACAATAGCAGGCATGCTGGGGATGCGGTGGGCT
CTATGGCTTCTGAGGCGGAAAGAACCAGCTGGGGCTCTAGGGGGTATCCCC
[124 nt withheld, positions 2502-2625]
C
[91 nt withheld, positions 2627-2717]
A
[49 nt withheld, positions 2719-2767]
CCTTTGACGTTGGAGTCCACGTTCTTT
[37 nt withheld, positions 2795-2831]
ACCCTATCTCGGTCTATTCTTTTGATTTATAAGGGATTTTGCCGATTTCGGCCTATTGGTTAAAAAATGA
GCTGATTTAACAAAAATTTAACGCGAATTAATTCTGTGGAATGTGTGTCAGTTAGGGTGTGGAAAGTCCC
CAGGCTCCCCAGCAGGCAGAAGTATGCAAAGCATGCATCTCAATTAGTCAGCAACCAGGTGTGGAAAGTC
CCCAGGCTCCCCAGCAGGCAGAAGTATGCAAAGCATGCATCTCAATTAGTCAGCAACCATAGTCCCGCCC
CTAACTCCGCCCATCCCGCCCCTAACTCCGCCCAGTTCCGCCCATTCTCCGCCCCATGGCTGACTAATTT
TTTTTATTTATGCAGAGGCCGAGGCCGCCTCTGCCTCTGAGCTATTCCAGAAGTAGTGAGGAGGCTTTTT
TGGAGGCCTAGGCTTTTGCAAAAAGCTCCCGGGAGCTTGTATATCCATTTTCGGATCTGATCAAGAGACA
GGATGAGGATCGTTTCGCATGATTGAACAAGATGGATTGCACGCAGGTTCTCCGGCCGCTTGGGTGGAGA
GGCTATTCGGCTATGACTGGGCACAACAGACAATCGGCTGCTCTGATGCCGCCGTGTTCCGGCTGTCAGC
GCAGGGGCGCCCGGTTCTTTTTGTCAAGACCGACCTGTCCGGTGCCCTGAATGAACTGCAGGACGAGGCA
GCGCGGCTATCGTGGCTGGCCACGACGGGCGTTCCTTGCGCAGCTGTGCTCGACGTTGTCACTGAAGCGG
GAAGGGACTGGCTGCTATTGGGCGAAGTGCCGGGGCAGGATCTCCTGTCATCTCACCTTGCTCCTGCCGA
GAAAGTATCCATCATGGCTGATGCAATGCGGCGGCTGCATACGCTTGATCCGGCTACCTGCCCATTCGAC
CACCAAGCGAAACATCGCATCGAGCGAGCACGTACTCGGATGGAAGCCGGTCTTGTCGATCAGGATGATC
TGGACGAAGAGCATCAGGGGCTCGCGCCAGCCGAACTGTTCGCCAGGCTCAAGGCGCGCATGCCCGACGG
CGAGGATCTCGTCGTGACCCATGGCGATGCCTGCTTGCCGAATATCATGGTGGAAAATGGCCGCTTTTCT
GGATTCATCGACTGTGGCCGGCTGGGTGTGGCGGACCGCTATCAGGACATAGCGTTGGCTACCCGTGATA
TTGCTGAAGAGCTTGGCGGCGAATGGGCTGACCGCTTCCTCGTGCTTTACGGTATCGCCGCTCCCGATTC
GCAGCGCATCGCCTTCTATCGCCTTCTTGACGAGTTCTTCTGAGCGGGACTCTGGGGTTCGAAATGACCG
ACCAAGCGACGCCCAACCTGCCATCACGAGATTTCGATTCCACCGCCGCCTTCTATGAAAGGTTGGGCTT
CGGAATCGTTTTCCGGGACGCCGGCTGGATGATCCTCCAGCGCGGGGATCTCATGCTGGAGTTCTTCGCC
CACCCCAACTTGTTTATTGCAGCTTATAATGGTTACAAATAAAGCAATAGCATCACAAATTTCACAAATA
AAGCATTTTTTTCACTGCATTCTAGTTGTGGTTTGTCCAAACTCATCAATGTATCTTATCATGTCTGTAT
ACCGTCGACCTCTAGCTAGAGCTTGGCGTAATCATGGTCATAGCTGTTTCCTGTGTGAAATTGTTATCCG
CTCACAATTCCACACAACATACGAGCCGGAAGCATAAAGTGTAAAGCCTGGGGTGCCTAATGAGTGAGCT
AACTCACATTAATTGCGTTGCGCTCACTGCCCGCTTTCCAGTCGGGAAACCTGTCGTGCCAGCTGCATTA
ATGAATCGGCCAACGCGCGGGGAGAGGCGGTTTGCGTATTGGGCGCTCTTCCGCTTCCTCGCTCACTGAC
TCGCTGCGCTCGGTCGTTCGGCTGCGGCGAGCGGTATCAGCTCACTCAAAGGCGGTAATACGGTTATCCA
CAGAATCAGGGGATAACGCAGGAAAGAACATGTGAGCAAAAGGCCAGCAAAAGGCCAGGAACCGTAAAAA
GGCCGCGTTGCTGGCGTTTTTCCATAGGCTCCGCCCCCCTGACGAGCATCACAAAAATCGACGCTCAAGT
CAGAGGTGGCGAAACCCGACAGGACTATAAAGATACCAGGCGTTTCCCCCTGGAAGCTCCCTCGTGCGCT
CTCCTGTTCCGACCCTGCCGCTTACCGGATACCTGTCCGCCTTTCTCCCTTCGGGAAGCGTGGCGCTTTC
TCATAGCTCACGCTGTAGGTATCTCAGTTCGGTGTAGGTCGTTCGCTCCAAGCTGGGCTGTGTGCACGAA
CCCCCCGTTCAGCCCGACCGCTGCGCCTTATCCGGTAACTATCGTCTTGAGTCCAACCCGGTAAGACACG
ACTTATCGCCACTGGCAGCAGCCACTGGTAACAGGATTAGCAGAGCGAGGTATGTAGGCGGTGCTACAGA
GTTCTTGAAGTGGTGGCCTAACTACGGCTACACTAGAAGAACAGTATTTGGTATCTGCGCTCTGCTGAAG
CCAGTTACCTTCGGAAAAAGAGTTGGTAGCTCTTGATCCGGCAAACAAACCACCGCTGGTAGCGGTTTTT
TTGTTTGCAAGCAGCAGATTACGCGCAGAAAAAAAGGATCTCAAGAAGATCCTTTGATCTTTTCTACGGG
GTCTGACGCTCAGTGGAACGAAAACTCACGTTAAGGGATTTTGGTCATGAGATTATCAAAAAGGATCTTC
ACCTAGATCCTTTTAAATTAAAAATGAAGTTTTAAATCAATCTAAAGTATATATGAGTAAACTTGGTCTG
ACAGTTACCAATGCTTAATCAGTGAGGCACCTATCTCAGCGATCTGTCTATTTCGTTCATCCATAGTTGC
CTGACTCCCCGTCGTGTAGATAACTACGATACGGGAGGGCTTACCATCTGGCCCCAGTGCTGCAATGATA
CCGCGAGACCCACGCTCACCGGCTCCAGATTTATCAGCAATAAACCAGCCAGCCGGAAGGGCCGAGCGCA
GAAGTGGTCCTGCAACTTTATCCGCCTCCATCCAGTCTATTAATTGTTGCCGGGAAGCTAGAGTAAGTAG
TTCGCCAGTTAATAGTTTGCGCAACGTTGTTGCCATTGCTACAGGCATCGTGGTGTCACGCTCGTCGTTT
GGTATGGCTTCATTCAGCTCCGGTTCCCAACGATCAAGGCGAGTTACATGATCCCCCATGTTGTGCAAAA
AAGCGGTTAGCTCCTTCGGTCCTCCGATCGTTGTCAGAAGTAAGTTGGCCGCAGTGTTATCACTCATGGT
TATGGCAGCACTGCATAATTCTCTTACTGTCATGCCATCCGTAAGATGCTTTTCTGTGACTGGTGAGTAC
TCAACCAAGTCATTCTGAGAATAGTGTATGCGGCGACCGAGTTGCTCTTGCCCGGCGTCAATACGGGATA
ATACCGCGCCACATAGCAGAACTTTAAAAGTGCTCATCATTGGAAAACGTTCTTCGGGGCGAAAACTCTC
AAGGATCTTACCGCTGTTGAGATCCAGTTCGATGTAACCCACTCGTGCACCCAACTGATCTTCAGCATCT
TTTACTTTCACCAGCGTTTCTGGGTGAGCAAAAACAGGAAGGCAAAATGCCGCAAAAAAGGGAATAAGGG
CGACACGGAAATGTTGAATACTCATACTCTTCCTTTTTCAATATTATTGAAGCATTTATCAGGGTTATTG
TCTCATGAGCGGATACATATTTGAATGTATTTAGAAAAATAAACAAATAGGGGTTCCGCGCACATTTCCC
CGAAAAGTGCCACCTGACGTC
