>Addgene plasmid #66244 | CCR7-Tango | depositor partial sequence | sequence record 113102 | CCR7
ATGGATCTCGGGAAGCCTATGAAAAGCGTACTGGTTGTGGCTTTGCTGGTGATATTCCAGGTATGTCTGT
GTCAGGATGAAGTTACAGACGACTACATAGGCGACAATACCACAGTAGATTACACCCTTTTCGAGTCCCT
CTGCAGCAAGAAGGACGTGAGGAATTTCAAGGCATGGTTTCTGCCTATTATGTATTCCATAATCTGCTTT
GTCGGGCTGCTGGGGAACGGTTTGGTCGTCTTGACGTATATTTACTTCAAACGCCTGAAGACAATGACAG
ATACCTACCTTTTGAACCTCGCCGTGGCCGATATTCTGTTTCTTCTCACTCTCCCTTTCTGGGCATATTC
CGCAGCAAAGTCATGGGTCTTCGGAGTCCACTTTTGCAAGCTGATCTTTGCTATATACAAGATGAGCTTT
TTCTCTGGGATGCTGCTGCTGCTGTGCATCAGCATAGATAGATATGTGGCCATTGTGCAGGCGGTCTCTG
CACATAGACACCGGGCTAGGGTGCTTCTGATAAGTAAATTGAGCTGCGTTGGGATCTGGATTTTGGCCAC
AGTCTTGTCCATTCCTGAACTGTTGTACTCAGATTTGCAGAGGAGTTCCTCTGAGCAAGCTATGCGATGT
TCACTGATCACTGAGCATGTGGAAGCGTTCATTACGATCCAAGTCGCCCAAATGGTGATTGGCTTCCTTG
TTCCTTTGCTTGCTATGAGCTTTTGCTACCTCGTAATTATACGCACACTCCTGCAGGCCCGGAATTTTGA
GCGGAACAAGGCTATTAAGGTGATAATTGCCGTAGTGGTTGTATTCATTGTCTTTCAGCTGCCTTATAAT
GGGGTAGTTTTGGCCCAAACAGTTGCTAACTTTAACATCACTTCTTCAACATGTGAGCTGTCAAAGCAGC
TGAATATCGCATACGATGTGACATACTCCTTGGCGTGCGTCAGGTGTTGCGTGAATCCTTTCCTGTACGC
TTTTATTGGTGTGAAGTTTCGAAATGACCTGTTTAAACTTTTCAAAGACTTGGGCTGTCTGTCTCAGGAG
CAGCTTCGCCAGTGGTCATCATGCAGACACATTAGGCGCTCCAGTATGAGTGTGGAGGCAGAGACCACTA
CTACGTTCTCCCCT
