>Addgene plasmid #66244 | CCR7-Tango | addgene partial sequence | sequence record 117162 | CMV-F 5'-CGCAAATGGGCGGTAGGCGTG-3'
TCTCTGGCTAACTAGAGAACCCACTGCTTACTGGCTTATCGAAATTAATACGACTCACTATAGGGAGACC
CAAGCTGGCTAGCGTTTAAACTTAAGCTTGGTACCGAGCTCGGATCCACTAGTCCAGTGTGGTGGAATTC
TGCAGATATCCAGCACAGTGGCGGCCGCGCCACCATGAAGACGATCATCGCCCTGAGCTACATCTTCTGC
CTGGTATTCGCCGACTACAAGGACGATGATGACGCCAGCATCGATATGGATCTCGGGAAGCCTATGAAAA
GCGTACTGGTTGTGGCTTTGCTGGTGATATTCCAGGTATGTCTGTGTCAGGATGAAGTTACAGACGACTA
CATAGGCGACAATACCACAGTAGATTACACCCTTTTCGAGTCCCTCTGCAGCAAGAAGGACGTGAGGAAT
TTCAAGGCATGGTTTCTGCCTATTATGTATTCCATAATCTGCTTTGTCGGGCTGCTGGGGAACGGTTTGG
TCGTCTTGACGTATATTTACTTCAAACGCCTGAAGACAATGACAGATACCTACCTTTTGAACCTCGCCGT
GGCCGATATTCTGTTTCTTCTCACTCTCCCTTTCTGGGCATATTCCGCAGCAAAGTCATGGGTCTTCGGA
GTCCACTTTTGCAAGCTGATCTTTGCTATATACAAGATGAGCTTTTTCTCTGGGATGCTGCTGCTGCTGT
GCATCAGCATAGATAGATATGTGGCCATTGTGCAGGCGGTCTCTGCACATAGACACCGGGCTAGGGTGCT
TCTGATAAGTAAATTGAGCTGCGTTGGGATCTGGATTTTGGCCACAGTCTTGTCCATTCCTGAACTGTTG
TACTCAGATTTGCAGAGGAGTTCCTCTGAGCAAGCTATGCGATGTTCACTGATCACTGAGCATGTGGAAG
CGTTCATTACGATCCAAGTCGCCCAAATGGTGATTGGCTTCCTTGTTCCTTTGCTTGCTATGAGCTTTTG
CTACCTCGTAATTATACGCACACTCCTGCAGGCCCGGAATTTTGAGCGGAACAAGGCTATTAAGGTGATA
ATTGC
