>Addgene plasmid #66244 | CCR7-Tango | addgene partial sequence | sequence record 118001 | Tet-R 5'-GGCGAGTTTACGGGTTGTTA-3'
CTCTAATGCGCTGTTATCACTTTACTTTTATCTAATCTTAGCTGGAAGTACAGGTTCTCACCGGTCGATG
AAGTGTCCTTGGCCAGGGAGGAGCTGGCGGTGGTGCAGGACTCATCTTGGGGACCCAGGCTGGGTGGGGT
GCGTCCACCGGTATCGATAGGGGAGAACGTAGTAGTGGTCTCTGCCTCCACACTCATACTGGAGCGCCTA
ATGTGTCTGCATGATGACCACTGGCGAAGCTGCTCCTGAGACAGACAGCCCAAGTCTTTGAAAAGTTTAA
ACAGGTCATTTCGAAACTTCACACCAATAAAAGCGTACAGGAAAGGATTCACGCAACACCTGACGCACGC
CAAGGAGTATGTCACATCGTATGCGATATTCAGCTGCTTTGACAGCTCACATGTTGAAGAAGTGATGTTA
AAGTTAGCAACTGTTTGGGCCAAAACTACCCCATTATAAGGCAGCTGAAAGACAATGAATACAACCACTA
CGGCAATTATCACCTTAATAGCCTTGTTCCGCTCAAAATTCCGGGCCTGCAGGAGTGTGCGTATAATTAC
GAGGTAGCAAAAGCTCATAGCAAGCAAAGGAACAAGGAAGCCAATCACCATTTGGGCGACTTGGATCGTA
ATGAACGCTTCCACATGCTCAGTGATCAGTGAACATCGCATAGCTTGCTCAGAGGAACTCCTCTGCAAAT
CTGAGTACAACAGTTCAGGAATGGACAAGACTGTGGCCAAAATCCAGATCCCAACGCAGCTCAATTTACT
TATCAGAAGCACCCTAGCCCGGTGTCTATGTGCAGAGACCGCCTGCACAATGGCCACATATCTATCTATG
CTGATGCACAGCAGCAGCAGCATCCCAGAGAAAAAGCTCATCTTGTATATAGCAAAGATCAGCTTGCAAA
AGTGGACTCCGAAGACCCATGACTTTGCTGCGGAATATGCCCAGAAAGGGAGAGTGAGAAGAAACAGAAT
ATCGGCCACGGCGAGGTTCAAAAGGTAGGTATCTGTCATTGTCTTCAGGC
